>Addgene plasmid #76270 | CDKL1 gRNA (BRDN0001148261) | addgene full sequence | sequence record 185516 | Addgene Assembled Sequence
CCCGGGTGCAAAGATGGATAAAGTTTTAAACAGAGAGGAATCTTTGCAGCTAATGGACCTTCTAGGTCTT
GAAAGGAGTGGGAATTGGCTCCGGTGCCCGTCAGTGGGCAGAGCGCACATCGCCCACAGTCCCCGAGAAG
TTGGGGGGAGGGGTCGGCAATTGATCCGGTGCCTAGAGAAGGTGGCGCGGGGTAAACTGGGAAAGTGATG
TCGTGTACTGGCTCCGCCTTTTTCCCGAGGGTGGGGGAGAACCGTATATAAGTGCAGTAGTCGCCGTGAA
CGTTCTTTTTCGCAACGGGTTTGCCGCCAGAACACAGGTAAGTGCCGTGTGTGGTTCCCGCGGGCCTGGC
CTCTTTACGGGTTATGGCCCTTGCGTGCCTTGAATTACTTCCACCTGGCTGCAGTACGTGATTCTTGATC
CCGAGCTTCGGGTTGGAAGTGGGTGGGAGAGTTCGAGGCCTTGCGCTTAAGGAGCCCCTTCGCCTCGTGC
TTGAGTTGAGGCCTGGCCTGGGCGCTGGGGCCGCCGCGTGCGAATCTGGTGGCACCTTCGCGCCTGTCTC
GCTGCTTTCGATAAGTCTCTAGCCATTTAAAATTTTTGATGACCTGCTGCGACGCTTTTTTTCTGGCAAG
ATAGTCTTGTAAATGCGGGCCAAGATCTGCACACTGGTATTTCGGTTTTTGGGGCCGCGGGCGGCGACGG
GGCCCGTGCGTCCCAGCGCACATGTTCGGCGAGGCGGGGCCTGCGAGCGCGGCCACCGAGAATCGGACGG
GGGTAGTCTCAAGCTGGCCGGCCTGCTCTGGTGCCTGGCCTCGCGCCGCCGTGTATCGCCCCGCCCTGGG
CGGCAAGGCTGGCCCGGTCGGCACCAGTTGCGTGAGCGGAAAGATGGCCGCTTCCCGGCCCTGCTGCAGG
GAGCTCAAAATGGAGGACGCGGCGCTCGGGAGAGCGGGCGGGTGAGTCACCCACACAAAGGAAAAGGGCC
TTTCCGTCCTCAGCCGTCGCTTCATGTGACTCCACGGAGTACCGGGCGCCGTCCAGGCACCTCGATTAGT
TCTCGAGCTTTTGGAGTACGTCGTCTTTAGGTTGGGGGGAGGGGTTTTATGCGATGGAGTTTCCCCACAC
TGAGTGGGTGGAGACTGAAGTTAGGCCAGCTTGGCACTTGATGTAATTCTCCTTGGAATTTGCCCTTTTT
GAGTTTGGATCTTGGTTCATTCTCAAGCCTCAGACAGTGGTTCAAAGTTTTTTTCTTCCATTTCAGGTGT
CGTGACGTACGGCCACCATGACCGAGTACAAGCCCACGGTGCGCCTCGCCACCCGCGACGACGTCCCCAG
GGCCGTACGCACCCTCGCCGCCGCGTTCGCCGACTACCCCGCCACGCGCCACACCGTCGATCCGGACCGC
CACATCGAGCGGGTCACCGAGCTGCAAGAACTCTTCCTCACGCGCGTCGGGCTCGACATCGGCAAGGTGT
GGGTCGCGGACGACGGCGCCGCCGTGGCGGTCTGGACCACGCCGGAGAGCGTCGAAGCGGGGGCGGTGTT
CGCCGAGATCGGCCCGCGCATGGCCGAGTTGAGCGGTTCCCGGCTGGCCGCGCAGCAACAGATGGAAGGC
CTCCTGGCGCCGCACCGGCCCAAGGAGCCCGCGTGGTTCCTGGCCACCGTCGGAGTCTCGCCCGACCACC
AGGGCAAGGGTCTGGGCAGCGCCGTCGTGCTCCCCGGAGTGGAGGCGGCCGAGCGCGCCGGGGTGCCCGC
CTTCCTGGAGACCTCCGCGCCCCGCAACCTCCCCTTCTACGAGCGGCTCGGCTTCACCGTCACCGCCGAC
GTCGAGGTGCCCGAAGGACCGCGCACCTGGTGCATGACCCGCAAGCCCGGTGCCTGAACGCGTTAAGTCG
ACAATCAACCTCTGGATTACAAAATTTGTGAAAGATTGACTGGTATTCTTAACTATGTTGCTCCTTTTAC
GCTATGTGGATACGCTGCTTTAATGCCTTTGTATCATGCTATTGCTTCCCGTATGGCTTTCATTTTCTCC
TCCTTGTATAAATCCTGGTTGCTGTCTCTTTATGAGGAGTTGTGGCCCGTTGTCAGGCAACGTGGCGTGG
TGTGCACTGTGTTTGCTGACGCAACCCCCACTGGTTGGGGCATTGCCACCACCTGTCAGCTCCTTTCCGG
GACTTTCGCTTTCCCCCTCCCTATTGCCACGGCGGAACTCATCGCCGCCTGCCTTGCCCGCTGCTGGACA
GGGGCTCGGCTGTTGGGCACTGACAATTCCGTGGTGTTGTCGGGGAAATCATCGTCCTTTCCTTGGCTGC
TCGCCTGTGTTGCCACCTGGATTCTGCGCGGGACGTCCTTCTGCTACGTCCCTTCGGCCCTCAATCCAGC
GGACCTTCCTTCCCGCGGCCTGCTGCCGGCTCTGCGGCCTCTTCCGCGTCTTCGCCTTCGCCCTCAGACG
AGTCGGATCTCCCTTTGGGCCGCCTCCCCGCGTCGACTTTAAGACCAATGACTTACAAGGCAGCTGTAGA
TCTTAGCCACTTTTTAAAAGAAAAGGGGGGACTGGAAGGGCTAATTCACTCCCAACGAAGACAAGATCTG
CTTTTTGCTTGTACTGGGTCTCTCTGGTTAGACCAGATCTGAGCCTGGGAGCTCTCTGGCTAACTAGGGA
ACCCACTGCTTAAGCCTCAATAAAGCTTGCCTTGAGTGCTTCAAGTAGTGTGTGCCCGTCTGTTGTGTGA
CTCTGGTAACTAGAGATCCCTCAGACCCTTTTAGTCAGTGTGGAAAATCTCTAGCAGTACGTATAGTAGT
TCATGTCATCTTATTATTCAGTATTTATAACTTGCAAAGAAATGAATATCAGAGAGTGAGAGGAACTTGT
TTATTGCAGCTTATAATGGTTACAAATAAAGCAATAGCATCACAAATTTCACAAATAAAGCATTTTTTTC
ACTGCATTCTAGTTGTGGTTTGTCCAAACTCATCAATGTATCTTATCATGTCTGGCTCTAGCTATCCCGC
CCCTAACTCCGCCCATCCCGCCCCTAACTCCGCCCAGTTCCGCCCATTCTCCGCCCCATGGCTGACTAAT
TTTTTTTATTTATGCAGAGGCCGAGGCCGCCTCGGCCTCTGAGCTATTCCAGAAGTAGTGAGGAGGCTTT
TTTGGAGGCCTAGGGACGTACCCAATTCGCCCTATAGTGAGTCGTATTACGCGCGCTCACTGGCCGTCGT
TTTACAACGTCGTGACTGGGAAAACCCTGGCGTTACCCAACTTAATCGCCTTGCAGCACATCCCCCTTTC
GCCAGCTGGCGTAATAGCGAAGAGGCCCGCACCGATCGCCCTTCCCAACAGTTGCGCAGCCTGAATGGCG
AATGGG
[124 nt withheld, positions 3367-3490]
C
[91 nt withheld, positions 3492-3582]
A
[49 nt withheld, positions 3584-3632]
CCTTTGACGTTGGAGTCCACGTTCTTT
[37 nt withheld, positions 3660-3696]
ACCCTATCTCGGTCTATTCTTTTGATTTATAAGGGATTTTGCCGATTTCGGCCTATTGGTTAAAAAATGA
GCTGATTTAACAAAAATTTAACGCGAATTTTAACAAAATATTAACGCTTACAATTTAGGTGGCACTTTTC
GGGGAAATGTGCGCGGAACCCCTATTTGTTTATTTTTCTAAATACATTCAAATATGTATCCGCTCATGAG
ACAATAACCCTGATAAATGCTTCAATAATATTGAAAAAGGAAGAGTATGAGTATTCAACATTTCCGTGTC
GCCCTTATTCCCTTTTTTGCGGCATTTTGCCTTCCTGTTTTTGCTCACCCAGAAACGCTGGTGAAAGTAA
AAGATGCTGAAGATCAGTTGGGTGCACGAGTGGGTTACATCGAACTGGATCTCAACAGCGGTAAGATCCT
TGAGAGTTTTCGCCCCGAAGAACGTTTTCCAATGATGAGCACTTTTAAAGTTCTGCTATGTGGCGCGGTA
TTATCCCGTATTGACGCCGGGCAAGAGCAACTCGGTCGCCGCATACACTATTCTCAGAATGACTTGGTTG
AGTACTCACCAGTCACAGAAAAGCATCTTACGGATGGCATGACAGTAAGAGAATTATGCAGTGCTGCCAT
AACCATGAGTGATAACACTGCGGCCAACTTACTTCTGACAACGATCGGAGGACCGAAGGAGCTAACCGCT
TTTTTGCACAACATGGGGGATCATGTAACTCGCCTTGATCGTTGGGAACCGGAGCTGAATGAAGCCATAC
CAAACGACGAGCGTGACACCACGATGCCTGTAGCAATGGCAACAACGTTGCGCAAACTATTAACTGGCGA
ACTACTTACTCTAGCTTCCCGGCAACAATTAATAGACTGGATGGAGGCGGATAAAGTTGCAGGACCACTT
CTGCGCTCGGCCCTTCCGGCTGGCTGGTTTATTGCTGATAAATCTGGAGCCGGTGAGCGTGGGTCTCGCG
GTATCATTGCAGCACTGGGGCCAGATGGTAAGCCCTCCCGTATCGTAGTTATCTACACGACGGGGAGTCA
GGCAACTATGGATGAACGAAATAGACAGATCGCTGAGATAGGTGCCTCACTGATTAAGCATTGGTAACTG
TCAGACCAAGTTTACTCATATATACTTTAGATTGATTTAAAACTTCATTTTTAATTTAAAAGGATCTAGG
TGAAGATCCTTTTTGATAATCTCATGACCAAAATCCCTTAACGTGAGTTTTCGTTCCACTGAGCGTCAGA
CCCCGTAGAAAAGATCAAAGGATCTTCTTGAGATCCTTTTTTTCTGCGCGTAATCTGCTGCTTGCAAACA
AAAAAACCACCGCTACCAGCGGTGGTTTGTTTGCCGGATCAAGAGCTACCAACTCTTTTTCCGAAGGTAA
CTGGCTTCAGCAGAGCGCAGATACCAAATACTGTTCTTCTAGTGTAGCCGTAGTTAGGCCACCACTTCAA
GAACTCTGTAGCACCGCCTACATACCTCGCTCTGCTAATCCTGTTACCAGTGGCTGCTGCCAGTGGCGAT
AAGTCGTGTCTTACCGGGTTGGACTCAAGACGATAGTTACCGGATAAGGCGCAGCGGTCGGGCTGAACGG
GGGGTTCGTGCACACAGCCCAGCTTGGAGCGAACGACCTACACCGAACTGAGATACCTACAGCGTGAGCT
ATGAGAAAGCGCCACGCTTCCCGAAGGGAGAAAGGCGGACAGGTATCCGGTAAGCGGCAGGGTCGGAACA
GGAGAGCGCACGAGGGAGCTTCCAGGGGGAAACGCCTGGTATCTTTATAGTCCTGTCGGGTTTCGCCACC
TCTGACTTGAGCGTCGATTTTTGTGATGCTCGTCAGGGGGGCGGAGCCTATGGAAAAACGCCAGCAACGC
GGCCTTTTTACGGTTCCTGGCCTTTTGCTGGCCTTTTGCTCACATGTTCTTTCCTGCGTTATCCCCTGAT
TCTGTGGATAACCGTATTACCGCCTTTGAGTGAGCTGATACCGCTCGCCGCAGCCGAACGACCGAGCGCA
GCGAGTCAGTGAGCGAGGAAGCGGAAGAGCGCCCAATACGCAAACCGCCTCTCCCCGCGCGTTGGCCGAT
TCATTAATGCAGCTGGCACGACAGGTTTCCCGACTGGAAAGCGGGCAGTGAGCGCAACGCAATTAATGTG
AGTTAGCTCACTCATTAGGCACCCCAGGCTTTACACTTTATGCTTCCGGCTCGTATGTTGTGTGGAATTG
TGAGCGGATAACAATTTCACACAGGAAACAGCTATGACCATGATTACGCCAAGCGCGCAATTAACCCTCA
CTAAAGGGAACAAAAGCTGGAGCTGCAAGCTTAATGTAGTCTTATGCAATACTCTTGTAGTCTTGCAACA
TGGTAACGATGAGTTAGCAACATGCCTTACAAGGAGAGAAAAAGCACCGTGCATGCCGATTGGTGGAAGT
AAGGTGGTACGATCGTGCCTTATTAGGAAGGCAACAGACGGGTCTGACATGGATTGGACGAACCACTGAA
TTGCCGCATTGCAGAGATATTGTATTTAAGTGCCTAGCTCGATACATAAACGGGTCTCTCTGGTTAGACC
AGATCTGAGCCTGGGAGCTCTCTGGCTAACTAGGGAACCCACTGCTTAAGCCTCAATAAAGCTTGCCTTG
AGTGCTTCAAGTAGTGTGTGCCCGTCTGTTGTGTGACTCTGGTAACTAGAGATCCCTCAGACCCTTTTAG
TCAGTGTGGAAAATCTCTAGCAGTGGCGCCCGAACAGGGACTTGAAAGCGAAAGGGAAACCAGAGGAGCT
CTCTCGACGCAGGACTCGGCTTGCTGAAGCGCGCACGGCAAGAGGCGAGGGGCGGCGACTGGTGAGTACG
CCAAAAATTTTGACTAGCGGAGGCTAGAAGGAGAGAGATGGGTGCGAGAGCGTCAGTATTAAGCGGGGGA
GAATTAGATCGCGATGGGAAAAAATTCGGTTAAGGCCAGGGGGAAAGAAAAAATATAAATTAAAACATAT
AGTATGGGCAAGCAGGGAGCTAGAACGATTCGCAGTTAATCCTGGCCTGTTAGAAACATCAGAAGGCTGT
AGACAAATACTGGGACAGCTACAACCATCCCTTCAGACAGGATCAGAAGAACTTAGATCATTATATAATA
CAGTAGCAACCCTCTATTGTGTGCATCAAAGGATAGAGATAAAAGACACCAAGGAAGCTTTAGACAAGAT
AGAGGAAGAGCAAAACAAAAGTAAGACCACCGCACAGCAAGCGGCCGCTGATCTTCAGACCTGGAGGAGG
AGATATGAGGGACAATTGGAGAAGTGAATTATATAAATATAAAGTAGTAAAAATTGAACCATTAGGAGTA
GCACCCACCAAGGCAAAGAGAAGAGTGGTGCAGAGAGAAAAAAGAGCAGTGGGAATAGGAGCTTTGTTCC
TTGGGTTCTTGGGAGCAGCAGGAAGCACTATGGGCGCAGCGTCAATGACGCTGACGGTACAGGCCAGACA
ATTATTGTCTGGTATAGTGCAGCAGCAGAACAATTTGCTGAGGGCTATTGAGGCGCAACAGCATCTGTTG
CAACTCACAGTCTGGGGCATCAAGCAGCTCCAGGCAAGAATCCTGGCTGTGGAAAGATACCTAAAGGATC
AACAGCTCCTGGGGATTTGGGGTTGCTCTGGAAAACTCATTTGCACCACTGCTGTGCCTTGGAATGCTAG
TTGGAGTAATAAATCTCTGGAACAGATTTGGAATCACACGACCTGGATGGAGTGGGACAGAGAAATTAAC
AATTACACAAGCTTAATACACTCCTTAATTGAAGAATCGCAAAACCAGCAAGAAAAGAATGAACAAGAAT
TATTGGAATTAGATAAATGGGCAAGTTTGTGGAATTGGTTTAACATAACAAATTGGCTGTGGTATATAAA
ATTATTCATAATGATAGTAGGAGGCTTGGTAGGTTTAAGAATAGTTTTTGCTGTACTTTCTATAGTGAAT
AGAGTTAGGCAGGGATATTCACCATTATCGTTTCAGACCCACCTCCCAACCCCGAGGGGACCCAGAGAGG
GCCTATTTCCCATGATTCCTTCATATTTGCATATACGATACAAGGCTGTTAGAGAGATAATTAGAATTAA
TTTGACTGTAAACACAAAGATATTAGTACAAAATACGTGACGTAGAAAGTAATAATTTCTTGGGTAGTTT
GCAGTTTTAAAATTATGTTTTAAAATGGACTATCATATGCTTACCGTAACTTGAAAGTATTTCGATTTCT
TGGCTTTATATATCTTGTGGAAAGGACGAAACACCGGGTCACAATATTCAAACACCGTTTTAGAGCTAGA
AATAGCAAGTTAAAATAAGGCTAGTCCGTTATCAACTTGAAAAAGTGGCACCGAGTCGGTGCTTTTTTAA
GCTTGGCGTAACTAGATCTTGAGACAAATGGCAGTATTCATCCACAATTTTAAAAGAAAAGGGGGGATTG
GGGGGTACAGTGCAGGGGAAAGAATAGTAGACATAATAGCAACAGACATACAAACTAAAGAATTACAAAA
ACAAATTACAAAAATTCAAAATTTTCGGGTTTATTACAGGGACAGCAGAGATCCACTTTGGCGCCGGCTC
GAGGGGG
Features (pLannotate 1.2.2; 29 found; start..end, strand, type, name):
     14..80      +  CDS            small t antigen (fragment): SV40 (simian virus 40) small t antigen
    106..317     +  promoter       EF-1α core promoter: core promoter for human elongation factor EF-1α
    318..1256    +  intron         EF-1α intron A: intron upstream of the start codon of human EF-1α
   1278..1877    +  CDS            PuroR (fragment): puromycin N-acetyltransferase; pac from Streptomyces; confers resistance to puromycin
   1893..2481    +  misc_feature   WPRE: woodchuck hepatitis virus posttranscriptional regulatory element
   2532..2551    +  misc_feature   cPPT/CTS (fragment): central polypurine tract and central termination sequence of HIV-1
   2553..2786    +  LTR            3' LTR (ΔU3): self-inactivating 3' long terminal repeat (LTR) from HIV-1
   2864..2985    +  polyA_signal   SV40 poly(A) signal: SV40 polyadenylation signal
   3025..3160    +  rep_origin     SV40 ori: SV40 origin of replication
   3181..3199    -  promoter       T7 promoter: promoter for bacteriophage T7 RNA polymerase
   3207..3362    +  CDS            lacZα (fragment): LacZα fragment of β-galactosidase; lacZ fragment
   3367..3795    +  rep_origin     f1 ori (sequence partly withheld): f1 bacteriophage origin of replication; arrow indicates direction of (+) strand synthesis
   3848..3952    +  promoter       AmpR promoter: bla
   3953..4813    +  CDS            AmpR: β-lactamase; bla; confers resistance to ampicillin, carbenicillin, and related antibiotics
   4984..5572    +  rep_origin     ori: high-copy-number ColE1/pMB1/pBR322/pUC origin of replication
   5755..5847    +  CDS            lacI (fragment): lac repressor; lacI; The lac repressor binds to the lac operator to inhibit transcription in E. coli. This inhibition can be relieved by adding lactose or isopropyl-β-D-thiogalactopyranoside (IPTG).
   5860..5881    +  protein_bind   CAP binding site: CAP binding activates transcription in the presence of cAMP. E. coli catabolite activator protein
   5896..5926    +  promoter       lac promoter: promoter for the E. coli lac operon
   5934..5950    +  protein_bind   lac operator: The lac repressor binds to the lac operator to inhibit transcription in E. coli. This inhibition can be relieved by adding lactose or isopropyl-β-D-thiogalactopyranoside (IPTG). lac repressor encoded by lacI
   5995..6013    +  promoter       T3 promoter: promoter for bacteriophage T3 RNA polymerase
   6041..6267    +  promoter       RSV promoter: Rous sarcoma virus enhancer/promoter
   6268..6448    +  LTR            5' LTR (truncated): truncated 5' long terminal repeat (LTR) from HIV-1
   6495..6620    +  misc_feature   HIV-1 Ψ: packaging signal of human immunodeficiency virus type 1
   6604..6967    +  CDS            HIV-1 gag (fragment): gag protein from human immunodeficiency virus 1; gag
   7113..7346    +  misc_feature   RRE: The Rev response element (RRE) of HIV-1 allows for Rev-dependent mRNA export from the nucleus to the cytoplasm.
   7723..7749    +  CDS            Rev (fragment): human immunodeficiency virus 1 (HIV-1) Rev protein; rev; enhances nuclear export of unspliced and incompletely spliced viral mRNAs
   7753..7993    +  promoter       U6 promoter: RNA polymerase III promoter for human U6 snRNA
   8023..8098    +  misc_RNA       gRNA scaffold: guide RNA scaffold for the Streptococcus pyogenes CRISPR/Cas9 system
   8154..8271    +  misc_feature   cPPT/CTS: central polypurine tract and central termination sequence of HIV-1
