[The description below was written by a language model from this plasmid's Addgene catalogue record and pLannotate feature annotations shown in this document.]
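Description:
CDKL1 gRNA (BRDN0001148261) is a third-generation lentiviral CRISPR guide plasmid built on the lentiGuide-Puro backbone and designed to target human CDKL1 (also known as KKIALRE or P42), a cyclin-dependent kinase-like gene. It is one member of a human kinome guide RNA collection. In bacteria the roughly 8.3 kb plasmid is maintained at high copy from a ColE1/pUC-type origin under ampicillin selection through the β-lactamase gene. The backbone also carries an f1 origin, an SV40 origin and poly(A) signal, and residual lac and T7/T3 promoter elements that play no role in the payload.

The transfer cassette is framed by an RSV promoter-driven truncated 5' LTR and a self-inactivating ΔU3 3' LTR. Tat-independent genomic RNA production from this hybrid LTR is what defines the third-generation design. Between the LTRs lie the HIV-1 Ψ packaging signal with a partial gag sequence, the Rev response element for nuclear export of the full-length transcript, and a cPPT/CTS that aids nuclear import of the provirus. A human U6 RNA polymerase III promoter drives the CDKL1-specific spacer fused to the Streptococcus pyogenes Cas9 guide scaffold. Downstream, the EF-1α core promoter with its first intron expresses puromycin N-acetyltransferase for selection of transduced mammalian cells, followed by a WPRE to enhance transcript stability and expression.

The plasmid does not encode Cas9, so it is meant to be used with a separate Cas9 lentivector or in cells that already express Cas9. Its typical use is to knock out or disrupt CDKL1 in human cells. The cloning method used to insert the guide is not recorded.
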