Addgene plasmid #76270: CDKL1 gRNA (BRDN0001148261)
Purpose: 3rd generation lentiviral gRNA plasmid targeting human CDKL1
Depositing lab: John Doench & David Root. Depositing organization: Broad Institute. Publication: Optimized sgRNA design to maximize activity and minimize off-target effects of CRISPR-Cas9. Doench JG, Fusi N, Sullender M, Hegde M, Vaimberg EW, Donovan KF, Smith I, Tothova Z, Wilen C, Orchard R, Virgin HW, Listgarten J, Root DE. Nat Biotechnol. 2016 Jan 18. doi: 10.1038/nbt.3437. PubMed 26780180.
Backbone
  Vector backbone: lentiGuide-Puro
  Backbone manufacturer: Zhang Lab (Addgene plasmid # 52963)
  Vector type: Mammalian Expression, Lentiviral, CRISPR
  Selectable markers: Puromycin
Growth in bacteria
  Bacterial resistance: Ampicillin, 100 μg/mL
  Growth temperature: 37°C
  Growth strain: DH5alpha
  Copy number: High Copy
Gene/Insert
  Gene/Insert name: CDKL1 (alt names: CDKL1; NM_001282236.1)
  gRNA/shRNA sequence: GGTCACAATATTCAAACACC
  Species: H. sapiens (human)
  Entrez Gene: CDKL1 (a.k.a. KKIALRE, P42)
  Promoter: hU6
  Cloning method: Unknown
  Sequencing primers: 5′ U6-F; 3′ pS2-R
Terms and licenses: Academic/Nonprofit Terms; Industry Terms: Not Available to Industry
Depositor comments: The gRNA was designed to target the following Genbank reference sequence(s): NM_001282236.1,NM_004196.4. Note that this plasmid does NOT contain Cas9. It should be used in conjunction with lentiCas9-Blast (Addgene #52962) or otherwise with cell lines already expressing Cas9. Browse the full kinome gRNA library at http://www.addgene.org/pooled-library/broadgpp-human-kinome/ or visit http://www.broadinstitute.org/rnai/public/ for detailed protocols and information.
How to cite: CDKL1 gRNA (BRDN0001148261) was a gift from John Doench & David Root (Addgene plasmid # 76270 ; http://n2t.net/addgene:76270 ; RRID:Addgene_76270)
