>Addgene plasmid #76270 | CDKL1 gRNA (BRDN0001148261) | depositor partial sequence | sequence record 143730 | Target Sequence
GGTCACAATATTCAAACACC
