>Addgene plasmid #76270 | CDKL1 gRNA (BRDN0001148261) | addgene partial sequence | sequence record 185515 | hU6-F
AGAAAGTAATAATTTCTTGGGTAGTTTGCAGTTTTAAAATTATGTTTTAAAATGGACTATCATATGCTTA
CCGTAACTTGAAAGTATTTCGATTTCTTGGCTTTATATATCTTGTGGAAAGGACGAAACACCGGGTCACA
ATATTCAAACACCGTTTTAGAGCTAGAAATAGCAAGTTAAAATAAGGCTAGTCCGTTATCAACTTGAAAA
AGTGGCACCGAGTCGGTGCTTTTTTAAGCTTGGCGTAACTAGATCTTGAGACAAATGGCAGTATTCATCC
ACAATTTTAAAAGAAAAGGGGGGATTGGGGGGTACAGTGCAGGGGAAAGAATAGTAGACATAATAGCAAC
AGACATACAAACTAAAGAATTACAAAAACAAATTACAAAAATTCAAAATTTTCGGGTTTATTACAGGGAC
AGCAGAGATCCACTTTGGCGCCGGCTCGAGGGGGCCCGGGTGCAAAGATGGATAAAGTTTTAAACAGAGA
GGAATCTTTGCAGCTAATGGACCTTCTAGGTCTTGAAAGGAGTGGGAATTGGCTCCGGTGCCCGTCAGTG
GGCAGAGCGC
